Addgene plasmid #109225: MoClo adapted pUC57-Amp Level 1 position 6
Purpose: (Empty Backbone) Non binary level 1 position 6 vector adapted for MoClo modular cloning useful for particle bombardment transformation of plants
Depositing lab: Elena Caro Bernat. Depositing organization: Centro de Biotecnología y Genómica de Plantas (UPM/INIA).
Backbone
  Vector backbone: pUC57
  Backbone size (bp): 2287
  Modifications to backbone: Backbone was ligated with MoClo cloning cassette from vector pICH47732
  Vector type: Synthetic Biology
  Selectable markers: LacZ alpha
Growth in bacteria
  Bacterial resistance: Ampicillin, 100 μg/mL
  Growth temperature: 37°C
  Growth strain: DH5alpha
  Copy number: High Copy
Gene/Insert
  Cloning method: Restriction Enzyme
Resource information
  A portion of this plasmid was derived from a plasmid made by: Vector backbone supplied by GenScript. Cloning cassette digested from plasmid pICH47781 (Addgene plasmid #48005)
Terms and licenses: Academic/Nonprofit Terms; Industry Terms: Not Available to Industry
How to cite: MoClo adapted pUC57-Amp Level 1 position 6 was a gift from Elena Caro Bernat (Addgene plasmid # 109225 ; http://n2t.net/addgene:109225 ; RRID:Addgene_109225)
