[The description below was written by a language model from this plasmid's Addgene catalogue record, the feature table of its GenBank file and pLannotate feature annotations shown in this document.]
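Description:
MoClo adapted pUC57-Amp Level 1 position 6 is an empty acceptor backbone for MoClo (Golden Gate-style) modular cloning. It was built by ligating the lacZα cloning cassette of a standard MoClo Level 1 vector into a PCR-amplified pUC57 backbone. The plasmid is about 2.9 kb and is maintained in E. coli through a high-copy ColE1/pUC-type origin. Selection uses ampicillin resistance from the bla (β-lactamase) gene under its native promoter. It is a non-binary vector, so it lacks the T-DNA borders and broad-host replication functions that the original Agrobacterium-compatible MoClo Level 1 plasmids carry. This makes it small and high-yielding, and therefore suited to preparing DNA for direct delivery into plants by particle bombardment.

The only payload is the cloning cassette, a lacZα fragment with its CAP binding site, lac promoter, lac operator and a pUC-type polylinker remnant. In the MoClo system this cassette is replaced when Level 0 parts (promoter, coding sequence, terminator and so on) are assembled into a transcription unit. Correct assemblies can then be identified by blue/white screening. The "position 6" designation refers to the flanking fusion sites, which set where the finished transcription unit sits when several Level 1 modules are combined into a multigene construct. These sites are not annotated in the feature tables. The short lacI, rop and bom fragments detected are backbone remnants rather than functional elements.

The record is inconsistent about the cassette's source. Different fields name pICH47732, pICH47781 and, in the GenBank annotation, pICH47742 (a position 2 vector), so the exact donor plasmid should be checked against the sequence.
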