LOCUS       pUC57-L1P6 2936 bp DNA circular UNA 25-JUL-2018
DEFINITION  Concatenation of 2 sequences.
ACCESSION   urn.local...do-9ax8ipr
VERSION     urn.local...do-9ax8ipr
KEYWORDS    .
SOURCE
  ORGANISM  .
FEATURES             Location/Qualifiers
     misc_feature    2934..646
                     /note="Geneious type: Concatenated sequence"
                     /standard_name="Digestion of pICH47742 - L1P2 (reversed) -
                     Fragment 2 (concatenated sequence 1)"
     misc_feature    59..595
                     /standard_name="lacZ"
     misc_feature    644..2936
                     /note="Geneious type: Concatenated sequence"
                     /standard_name="Digestion of pUC57 amp amplif with primers
                     - Fragment 2 (concatenated sequence 2)"
     misc_feature    644..646
                     /note="Geneious type: ligation"
                     /standard_name="Ligation"
     source          <680..2789
                     /organism="synthetic DNA construct"
                     /lab_host="Escherichia coli"
                     /mol_type="other DNA"
     rep_origin      complement(970..1558)
     CDS             complement(1729..2589)
                     /codon_start=1
                     /gene="bla"
                     /product="beta-lactamase"
                     /note="confers resistance to ampicillin, carbenicillin, and
                     related antibiotics"
                     /note="This feature has 2 segments: 1: 1650 .. 2441 /
                     #ccffcc 2: 2442 .. 2510 / #ccffcc / signal sequence
                     Cleavage site after base 2441"
                     /translation="MSIQHFRVALIPFFAAFCLPVFAHPETLVKVKDAEDQLGARVGYI
                     ELDLNSGKILESFRPEERFPMMSTFKVLLCGAVLSRIDAGQEQLGRRIHYSQNDLVEYS
                     PVTEKHLTDGMTVRELCSAAITMSDNTAANLLLTTIGGPKELTAFLHNMGDHVTRLDRW
                     EPELNEAIPNDERDTTMPVAMATTLRKLLTGELLTLASRQQLIDWMEADKVAGPLLRSA
                     LPAGWFIADKSGAGERGSRGIIAALGPDGKPSRIVVIYTTGSQATMDERNRQIAEIGAS
                     LIKHW"
                     /standard_name="AmpR"
     promoter        complement(2590..2694)
                     /gene="bla"
                     /note="color: #ffffff; direction: LEFT"
                     /standard_name="AmpR promoter"
     source          2790..>2900
                     /organism="synthetic DNA construct"
                     /lab_host="Escherichia coli"
                     /mol_type="other DNA"
     misc_feature    2934..2936
                     /note="Geneious type: ligation"
                     /standard_name="Ligation"
ORIGIN
        1 gtgaagacaa tgtggaattc ctcgagggag tgagaccgca gctggcacga caggtttgcc
       61 gactggaaag cgggcagtga gcgcaacgca attaatgtga gttagctcac tcattaggca
      121 ccccaggctt tacactttat gcttccggct cgtatgttgt gtggaattgt gagcggataa
      181 caatttcaca caggaaacag ctatgaccat gattacgcca agcttgcatg cctgcaggtc
      241 gactctagag gatccccggg taccgagctc gaattcactg gccgtcgttt tacaacgtcg
      301 tgactgggaa aaccctggcg ttacccaact taatcgcctt gcagcacatc cccctttcgc
      361 cagctggcgt aatagcgaag aggcccgcac cgatcgccct tcccaacagt tgcgcagcct
      421 gaatggcgaa tggcgcctga tgcggtattt tctccttacg catctgtgcg gtatttcaca
      481 ccgcatatgg tgcactctca gtacaatctg ctctgatgcc gcatagttaa gccagccccg
      541 acacccgcca acacccgctg acgcgccctg acgggcttgt ctgctcccgg catccgctta
      601 cagacaagct gtgacggtct cacgctgagc ttgtcttctg cacgaagtgt ggggtgccta
      661 atgagtgagc taactcacat taattgcgtt gcgctcactg cccgctttcc agtcgggaaa
      721 cctgtcgtgc cagctgcatt aatgaatcgg ccaacgcgcg gggagaggcg gtttgcgtat
      781 tgggcgctct tccgcttcct cgctcactga ctcgctgcgc tcggtcgttc ggctgcggcg
      841 agcggtatca gctcactcaa aggcggtaat acggttatcc acagaatcag gggataacgc
      901 aggaaagaac atgtgagcaa aaggccagca aaaggccagg aaccgtaaaa aggccgcgtt
      961 gctggcgttt ttccataggc tccgcccccc tgacgagcat cacaaaaatc gacgctcaag
     1021 tcagaggtgg cgaaacccga caggactata aagataccag gcgtttcccc ctggaagctc
     1081 cctcgtgcgc tctcctgttc cgaccctgcc gcttaccgga tacctgtccg cctttctccc
     1141 ttcgggaagc gtggcgcttt ctcatagctc acgctgtagg tatctcagtt cggtgtaggt
     1201 cgttcgctcc aagctgggct gtgtgcacga accccccgtt cagcccgacc gctgcgcctt
     1261 atccggtaac tatcgtcttg agtccaaccc ggtaagacac gacttatcgc cactggcagc
     1321 agccactggt aacaggatta gcagagcgag gtatgtaggc ggtgctacag agttcttgaa
     1381 gtggtggcct aactacggct acactagaag aacagtattt ggtatctgcg ctctgctgaa
     1441 gccagttacc ttcggaaaaa gagttggtag ctcttgatcc ggcaaacaaa ccaccgctgg
     1501 tagcggtggt ttttttgttt gcaagcagca gattacgcgc agaaaaaaag gatctcaaga
     1561 agatcctttg atcttttcta cggggtctga cgctcagtgg aacgaaaact cacgttaagg
     1621 gattttggtc atgagattat caaaaaggat cttcacctag atccttttaa attaaaaatg
     1681 aagttttaaa tcaatctaaa gtatatatga gtaaacttgg tctgacagtt accaatgctt
     1741 aatcagtgag gcacctatct cagcgatctg tctatttcgt tcatccatag ttgcctgact
     1801 ccccgtcgtg tagataacta cgatacggga gggcttacca tctggcccca gtgctgcaat
     1861 gataccgcga gacccacgct caccggctcc agatttatca gcaataaacc agccagccgg
     1921 aagggccgag cgcagaagtg gtcctgcaac tttatccgcc tccatccagt ctattaattg
     1981 ttgccgggaa gctagagtaa gtagttcgcc agttaatagt ttgcgcaacg ttgttgccat
     2041 tgctacaggc atcgtggtgt cacgctcgtc gtttggtatg gcttcattca gctccggttc
     2101 ccaacgatca aggcgagtta catgatcccc catgttgtgc aaaaaagcgg ttagctcctt
     2161 cggtcctccg atcgttgtca gaagtaagtt ggccgcagtg ttatcactca tggttatggc
     2221 agcactgcat aattctctta ctgtcatgcc atccgtaaga tgcttttctg tgactggtga
     2281 gtactcaacc aagtcattct gagaatagtg tatgcggcga ccgagttgct cttgcccggc
     2341 gtcaatacgg gataataccg cgccacatag cagaacttta aaagtgctca tcattggaaa
     2401 acgttcttcg gggcgaaaac tctcaaggat cttaccgctg ttgagatcca gttcgatgta
     2461 acccactcgt gcacccaact gatcttcagc atcttttact ttcaccagcg tttctgggtg
     2521 agcaaaaaca ggaaggcaaa atgccgcaaa aaagggaata agggcgacac ggaaatgttg
     2581 aatactcata ctcttccttt ttcaatatta ttgaagcatt tatcagggtt attgtctcat
     2641 gagcggatac atatttgaat gtatttagaa aaataaacaa ataggggttc cgcgcacatt
     2701 tccccgaaaa gtgccacctg acgtctaaga aaccattatt atcatgacat taacctataa
     2761 aaataggcgt atcacgaggc cctttcgtct cgcgcgtttc ggtgatgacg gtgaaaacct
     2821 ctgacacatg cagctcccgg agacggtcac agcttgtctg taagcggatg ccgggagcgg
     2881 acaagcccgt cagggcgcgt cagcgggtgt tggcgggtgt cggggctggc cactct
//
