Features (pLannotate 1.2.2; 13 found; start..end, strand, type, name):
      1..22      +  protein_bind   CAP binding site: CAP binding activates transcription in the presence of cAMP. E. coli catabolite activator protein
     37..67      +  promoter       lac promoter: promoter for the E. coli lac operon
     75..91      +  protein_bind   lac operator: The lac repressor binds to the lac operator to inhibit transcription in E. coli. This inhibition can be relieved by adding lactose or isopropyl-β-D-thiogalactopyranoside (IPTG). lac repressor encoded by lacI
    128..184     -  misc_feature   MCS: pUC18/19 multiple cloning site
    181..338     +  CDS            lacZα (fragment): LacZα fragment of β-galactosidase; lacZ fragment
    344..443     -  misc_feature   bom (fragment): basis of mobility region from pBR322
    569..590     -  protein_bind   CAP binding site: CAP binding activates transcription in the presence of cAMP. E. coli catabolite activator protein
    603..695     -  CDS            lacI (fragment): lac repressor; lacI; The lac repressor binds to the lac operator to inhibit transcription in E. coli. This inhibition can be relieved by adding lactose or isopropyl-β-D-thiogalactopyranoside (IPTG).
    878..1466    -  rep_origin     ori: high-copy-number ColE1/pMB1/pBR322/pUC origin of replication
   1637..2497    -  CDS            AmpR: β-lactamase; bla; confers resistance to ampicillin, carbenicillin, and related antibiotics
   2498..2602    -  promoter       AmpR promoter: bla
   2697..2732    +  CDS            rop (fragment): Rop protein, which maintains plasmids at low copy number; rop
   2882..2924    +  CDS            lacI (fragment): lac repressor; lacI; The lac repressor binds to the lac operator to inhibit transcription in E. coli. This inhibition can be relieved by adding lactose or isopropyl-β-D-thiogalactopyranoside (IPTG).
>Addgene plasmid #109225 | MoClo adapted pUC57-Amp Level 1 position 6 | addgene full sequence | sequence record 223537 | Addgene NGS Result
TAATGTGAGTTAGCTCACTCATTAGGCACCCCAGGCTTTACACTTTATGCTTCCGGCTCGTATGTTGTGT
GGAATTGTGAGCGGATAACAATTTCACACAGGAAACAGCTATGACCATGATTACGCCAAGCTTGCATGCC
TGCAGGTCGACTCTAGAGGATCCCCGGGTACCGAGCTCGAATTCACTGGCCGTCGTTTTACAACGTCGTG
ACTGGGAAAACCCTGGCGTTACCCAACTTAATCGCCTTGCAGCACATCCCCCTTTCGCCAGCTGGCGTAA
TAGCGAAGAGGCCCGCACCGATCGCCCTTCCCAACAGTTGCGCAGCCTGAATGGCGAATGGCGCCTGATG
CGGTATTTTCTCCTTACGCATCTGTGCGGTATTTCACACCGCATATGGTGCACTCTCAGTACAATCTGCT
CTGATGCCGCATAGTTAAGCCAGCCCCGACACCCGCCAACACCCGCTGACGCGCCCTGACGGGCTTGTCT
GCTCCCGGCATCCGCTTACAGACAAGCTGTGACGGTCTCACGCTGAGCTTGTCTTCTGCACGAAGTGTGG
GGTGCCTAATGAGTGAGCTAACTCACATTAATTGCGTTGCGCTCACTGCCCGCTTTCCAGTCGGGAAACC
TGTCGTGCCAGCTGCATTAATGAATCGGCCAACGCGCGGGGAGAGGCGGTTTGCGTATTGGGCGCTCTTC
CGCTTCCTCGCTCACTGACTCGCTGCGCTCGGTCGTTCGGCTGCGGCGAGCGGTATCAGCTCACTCAAAG
GCGGTAATACGGTTATCCACAGAATCAGGGGATAACGCAGGAAAGAACATGTGAGCAAAAGGCCAGCAAA
AGGCCAGGAACCGTAAAAAGGCCGCGTTGCTGGCGTTTTTCCATAGGCTCCGCCCCCCTGACGAGCATCA
CAAAAATCGACGCTCAAGTCAGAGGTGGCGAAACCCGACAGGACTATAAAGATACCAGGCGTTTCCCCCT
GGAAGCTCCCTCGTGCGCTCTCCTGTTCCGACCCTGCCGCTTACCGGATACCTGTCCGCCTTTCTCCCTT
CGGGAAGCGTGGCGCTTTCTCATAGCTCACGCTGTAGGTATCTCAGTTCGGTGTAGGTCGTTCGCTCCAA
GCTGGGCTGTGTGCACGAACCCCCCGTTCAGCCCGACCGCTGCGCCTTATCCGGTAACTATCGTCTTGAG
TCCAACCCGGTAAGACACGACTTATCGCCACTGGCAGCAGCCACTGGTAACAGGATTAGCAGAGCGAGGT
ATGTAGGCGGTGCTACAGAGTTCTTGAAGTGGTGGCCTAACTACGGCTACACTAGAAGAACAGTATTTGG
TATCTGCGCTCTGCTGAAGCCAGTTACCTTCGGAAAAAGAGTTGGTAGCTCTTGATCCGGCAAACAAACC
ACCGCTGGTAGCGGTGGTTTTTTTGTTTGCAAGCAGCAGATTACGCGCAGAAAAAAAGGATCTCAAGAAG
ATCCTTTGATCTTTTCTACGGGGTCTGACGCTCAGTGGAACGAAAACTCACGTTAAGGGATTTTGGTCAT
GAGATTATCAAAAAGGATCTTCACCTAGATCCTTTTAAATTAAAAATGAAGTTTTAAATCAATCTAAAGT
ATATATGAGTAAACTTGGTCTGACAGTTACCAATGCTTAATCAGTGAGGCACCTATCTCAGCGATCTGTC
TATTTCGTTCATCCATAGTTGCCTGACTCCCCGTCGTGTAGATAACTACGATACGGGAGGGCTTACCATC
TGGCCCCAGTGCTGCAATGATACCGCGAGACCCACGCTCACCGGCTCCAGATTTATCAGCAATAAACCAG
CCAGCCGGAAGGGCCGAGCGCAGAAGTGGTCCTGCAACTTTATCCGCCTCCATCCAGTCTATTAATTGTT
GCCGGGAAGCTAGAGTAAGTAGTTCGCCAGTTAATAGTTTGCGCAACGTTGTTGCCATTGCTACAGGCAT
CGTGGTGTCACGCTCGTCGTTTGGTATGGCTTCATTCAGCTCCGGTTCCCAACGATCAAGGCGAGTTGCA
TGATCCCCCATGTTGTGCAAAAAAGCGGTTAGCTCCTTCGGTCCTCCGATCGTTGTCAGAAGTAAGTTGG
CCGCAGTGTTATCACTCATGGTTATGGCAGCACTGCATAATTCTCTTACTGTCATGCCATCCGTAAGATG
CTTTTCTGTGACTGGTGAGTACTCAACCAAGTCATTCTGAGAATAGTGTATGCGGCGACCGAGTTGCTCT
TGCCCGGCGTCAATACGGGATAATACCGCGCCACATAGCAGAACTTTAAAAGTGCTCATCATTGGAAAAC
GTTCTTCGGGGCGAAAACTCTCAAGGATCTTACCGCTGTTGAGATCCAGTTCGATGTAACCCACTCGTGC
ACCCAACTGATCTTCAGCATCTTTTACTTTCACCAGCGTTTCTGGGTGAGCAAAAACAGGAAGGCAAAAT
GCCGCAAAAAAGGGAATAAGGGCGACACGGAAATGTTGAATACTCATACTCTTCCTTTTTCAATATTATT
GAAGCATTTATCAGGGTTATTGTCTCATGAGCGGATACATATTTGAATGTATTTAGAAAAATAAACAAAT
AGGGGTTCCGCGCACATTTCCCCGAAAAGTGCCACCTGACGTCTAAGAAACCATTATTATCATGACATTA
ACCTATAAAAATAGGCGTATCACGAGGCCCTTTCGTCTCGCGCGTTTCGGTGATGACGGTGAAAACCTCT
GACACATGCAGCTCCCGGAGACGGTCACAGCTTGTCTGTAAGCGGATGCCGGGAGCGGACAAGCCCGTCA
GGGCGCGTCAGCGGGTGTTGGCGGGTGTCGGGGCTGGCCACTCTGTGAAGACAATGTGGAATTCCTCGAG
GGAGTGAGACCGCAGCTGGCACGACAGGTTTCCCGACTGGAAAGCGGGCAGTGAGCGCAACGCAAT
